Addgene plasmid #196020: pWzl_CRKL-W160L+Y207F
Purpose: Expresses Expresses CRKL W160L + Y207F
Depositing lab: William Hahn. Depositing organization: Dana-Farber Cancer Institute. Publication: Amplification of CRKL induces transformation and epidermal growth factor receptor inhibitor resistance in human non-small cell lung cancers. Cheung HW, Du J, Boehm JS, He F, Weir BA, Wang X, Butaney M, Sequist LV, Luo B, Engelman JA, Root DE, Meyerson M, Golub TR, Janne PA, Hahn WC. Cancer Discov. 2011 Dec;1(7):608-25. doi: 10.1158/2159-8290.CD-11-0046. Epub 2011 Oct 17. PubMed 22586683.
Backbone
  Vector backbone: pWzl
  Vector type: Retroviral
  Selectable markers: Blasticidin
Growth in bacteria
  Bacterial resistance: Ampicillin, 100 μg/mL
  Growth temperature: 37°C
  Growth strain: NEB Stable
  Copy number: High Copy
Gene/Insert
  Gene/Insert name: CRKL
Terms and licenses: Academic/Nonprofit Terms; Industry Terms: Not Available to Industry
How to cite: pWzl_CRKL-W160L+Y207F was a gift from William Hahn (Addgene plasmid # 196020 ; http://n2t.net/addgene:196020 ; RRID:Addgene_196020)
