[The description below was written by a language model from this plasmid's Addgene catalogue record and pLannotate feature annotations shown in this document.]
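Description:
pWzl_CRKL-W160L+Y207F is a Moloney murine leukemia virus-based retroviral expression vector built on the pWzl backbone and carrying a double-mutant form of human CRKL, an adaptor protein involved in intracellular signal transduction. In bacteria it is maintained through a high-copy ColE1/pUC-type origin and selected with ampicillin via the β-lactamase gene and its native promoter. A short lacI fragment spanning the sequence origin appears to be a backbone remnant with no evident function.

The retroviral cassette is bounded by two MMLV long terminal repeats. Downstream of the 5' LTR lie a fragment of the MESV Ψ packaging signal and a truncated gag segment lacking its start codon, which together promote encapsidation of the genomic RNA when the plasmid is introduced into a packaging cell line. No separate internal promoter is annotated, so transcription is presumably driven from the 5' LTR. The CRKL coding sequence is flanked by short Gateway recombination site remnants, indicating that the insert was transferred into the vector by recombinational cloning. It is followed by an EMCV IRES and the bsr blasticidin S deaminase gene. CRKL and the resistance marker are therefore translated from one bicistronic transcript, and blasticidin selection enriches for transduced cells expressing the insert.

The name indicates W160L and Y207F substitutions, though the record does not describe their functional consequences. The associated publication concerns CRKL amplification driving transformation and EGFR inhibitor resistance in non-small cell lung cancer, so the construct is suited to stable expression of this mutant in mammalian cells for comparison with wild-type CRKL.
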