Features (pLannotate 1.2.2; 13 found; start..end, strand, type, name):
    234..822     -  rep_origin     ori: high-copy-number ColE1/pMB1/pBR322/pUC origin of replication
    982..1842    -  CDS            AmpR: β-lactamase; bla; confers resistance to ampicillin, carbenicillin, and related antibiotics
   1843..1947    -  promoter       AmpR promoter: bla
   1978..2447    +  LTR            LTR: long terminal repeat from Moloney murine leukemia virus
   2571..2845    +  misc_feature   MESV Ψ (fragment): packaging signal of murine embryonic stem cell virus
   2912..3328    +  CDS            gag (truncated): truncated Moloney murine leukemia virus (MMLV) gag gene lacking the start codon
   3384..3401    +  protein_bind   attB1 (fragment): mutant version of attB; core recombination site for the Gateway® BP reaction BP Clonase™
   3410..4318    +  CDS            CRKL: CRKL_HUMAN - Experimental evidence at protein level: Swiss-Prot protein existence level 1. May mediate the transduction of intracellular signals. From Homo sapiens (Human).
   4326..4342    -  protein_bind   attP2 (fragment): mutant version of attP; recombination site for the Gateway® BP reaction BP Clonase™
   4398..4859    +  misc_feature   IRES: internal ribosome entry site (IRES) of the encephalomyocarditis virus (EMCV)
   4864..5283    +  CDS            bsr: BSR_BACCE - Experimental evidence at protein level: Swiss-Prot protein existence level 1. Catalyzes the deamination of the cytosine moiety of the antibiotics blasticidin S, cytomycin and acetylblasticidin S. From Bacillus cereus.
   5353..5944    +  LTR            LTR: long terminal repeat from Moloney murine leukemia virus
   6010..51      -  CDS            lacI (fragment) (across the origin): lac repressor; lacI; The lac repressor binds to the lac operator to inhibit transcription in E. coli. This inhibition can be relieved by adding lactose or isopropyl-β-D-thiogalactopyranoside (IPTG).
>Addgene plasmid #196020 | pWzl_CRKL-W160L+Y207F | addgene full sequence | sequence record 386371 | Addgene NGS Result
CATTAATGAATCGGCCAACGCGCGGGGAGAGGCGGTTTGCGTATTGGGCGCTCTTCCGCTTCCTCGCTCA
CTGACTCGCTGCGCTCGGTCGTTCGGCTGCGGCGAGCGGTATCAGCTCACTCAAAGGCGGTAATACGGTT
ATCCACAGAATCAGGGGATAACGCAGGAAAGAACATGTGAGCAAAAGGCCAGCAAAAGGCCAGGAACCGT
AAAAAGGCCGCGTTGCTGGCGTTTTTCCATAGGCTCCGCCCCCCTGACGAGCATCACAAAAATCGACGCT
CAAGTCAGAGGTGGCGAAACCCGACAGGACTATAAAGATACCAGGCGTTTCCCCCTGGAAGCTCCCTCGT
GCGCTCTCCTGTTCCGACCCTGCCGCTTACCGGATACCTGTCCGCCTTTCTCCCTTCGGGAAGCGTGGCG
CTTTCTCATAGCTCACGCTGTAGGTATCTCAGTTCGGTGTAGGTCGTTCGCTCCAAGCTGGGCTGTGTGC
ACGAACCCCCCGTTCAGCCCGACCGCTGCGCCTTATCCGGTAACTATCGTCTTGAGTCCAACCCGGTAAG
ACACGACTTATCGCCACTGGCAGCAGCCACTGGTAACAGGATTAGCAGAGCGAGGTATGTAGGCGGTGCT
ACAGAGTTCTTGAAGTGGTGGCCTAACTACGGCTACACTAGAAGAACAGTATTTGGTATCTGCGCTCTGC
TGAAGCCAGTTACCTTCGGAAAAAGAGTTGGTAGCTCTTGATCCGGCAAACAAACCACCGCTGGTAGCGG
TGGTTTTTTTGTTTGCAAGCAGCAGATTACGCGCAGAAAAAAAGGATCTCAAGAAGATCCTTTGATCTTT
TCTACGGGGTCTGACGCTCAGTGGAACGAAAACTCACGTTAAGGGATTTTGGTCATGAGATTATCAAAAA
GGATCTTCACCTAGATCCTTTTGCGGCCGCAAATCAATCTAAAGTATATATGAGTAAACTTGGTCTGACA
GTTACCAATGCTTAATCAGTGAGGCACCTATCTCAGCGATCTGTCTATTTCGTTCATCCATAGTTGCCTG
ACTCCCCGTCGTGTAGATAACTACGATACGGGAGGGCTTACCATCTGGCCCCAGTGCTGCAATGATACCG
CGAGACCCACGCTCACCGGCTCCAGATTTATCAGCAATAAACCAGCCAGCCGGAAGGGCCGAGCGCAGAA
GTGGTCCTGCAACTTTATCCGCCTCCATCCAGTCTATTAATTGTTGCCGGGAAGCTAGAGTAAGTAGTTC
GCCAGTTAATAGTTTGCGCAACGTTGTTGCCATTGCTACAGGCATCGTGGTGTCACGCTCGTCGTTTGGT
ATGGCTTCATTCAGCTCCGGTTCCCAACGATCAAGGCGAGTTACATGATCCCCCATGTTGTGCAAAAAAG
CGGTTAGCTCCTTCGGTCCTCCGATCGTTGTCAGAAGTAAGTTGGCCGCAGTGTTATCACTCATGGTTAT
GGCAGCACTGCATAATTCTCTTACTGTCATGCCATCCGTAAGATGCTTTTCTGTGACTGGTGAGTACTCA
ACCAAGTCATTCTGAGAATAGTGTATGCGGCGACCGAGTTGCTCTTGCCCGGCGTCAATACGGGATAATA
CCGCGCCACATAGCAGAACTTTAAAAGTGCTCATCATTGGAAAACGTTCTTCGGGGCGAAAACTCTCAAG
GATCTTACCGCTGTTGAGATCCAGTTCGATGTAACCCACTCGTGCACCCAACTGATCTTCAGCATCTTTT
ACTTTCACCAGCGTTTCTGGGTGAGCAAAAACAGGAAGGCAAAATGCCGCAAAAAAGGGAATAAGGGCGA
CACGGAAATGTTGAATACTCATACTCTTCCTTTTTCAATATTATTGAAGCATTTATCAGGGTTATTGTCT
CATGAGCGGATACATATTTGAATGTATTTAGAAAAATAAACAAATAGGGGTTCCGCGCACATTTCCCCGA
AAAGTGCCACCTGCAGCCTGAATATGGGCCAAACAGGATATCTGTGGTAAGCAGTTCCTGCCCCGGCTCA
GGGCCAAGAACAGATGGAACAGCTGAATATGGGCCAAACAGGATATCTGTGGTAAGCAGTTCCTGCCCCG
GCTCAGGGCCAAGAACAGATGGTCCCCAGATGCGGTCCAGCCCTCAGCAGTTTCTAGAGAACCATCAGAT
GTTTCCAGGGTGCCCCAAGGACCTGAAATGACCCTGTGCCTTATTTGAACTAACCAATCAGTTCGCTTCT
CGCTTCTGTTCGCGCGCTTCTGCTCCCCGAGCTCAATAAAAGAGCCCACAACCCCTCACTCGGGGCGCCA
GTCCTCCGATTGACTGAGTCGCCCGGGTACCCGTGTATCCAATAAACCCTCTTGCAGTTGCATCCGACTT
GTGGTCTCGCTGTTCCTTGGGAGGGTCTCCTCTGAGTGATTGACTACCCGTCAGCGGGGGTCTTTCATTT
GGGGGCTCGTCCGGGATCGGGAGACCCCTGCCCAGGGACCACCGACCCACCACCGGGAGGCAAGCTGGCC
AGCAACTTATCTGTGTCTGTCCGATTGTCTAGTGTCTATGACTGATTTTATGCGCCTGCGTCGGTACTAG
TTAGCTAACTAGCTCTGTATCTGGCGGACCCGTGGTGGAACTGACGAGTTCTGAACACCCGGCCGCAACC
CTGGGAGACGTCCCAGGGACTTTGGGGGCCGTTTTTGTGGCCCGACCTGAGGAAGGGAGTCGATGTGGAA
TCCGACCCCGTCAGGATATGTGGTTCTGGTAGGAGACGAGAACCTAAAACAGTTCCCGCCTCCGTCTGAA
TTTTTGCTTTCGGTTTGGAACCGAAGCCGCGCGTCTTGTCTGCTGCAGCGCTGCAGCATCGTTCTGTGTT
GTCTCTGTCTGACTGTGTTTCTGTATTTGTCTGAAAATTAGGGCCAGACTGTTACCACTCCCTTAAGTTT
GACCTTAGGTCACTGGAAAGATGTCGAGCGGATCGCTCACAACCAGTCGGTAGATGTCAAGAAGAGACGT
TGGGTTACCTTCTGCTCTGCAGAATGGCCAACCTTTAACGTCGGATGGCCGCGAGACGGCACCTTTAACC
GAGACCTCATCACCCAGGTTAAGATCAAGGTCTTTTCACCTGGCCCGCATGGACACCCAGACCAGGTCCC
CTACATCGTGACCTGGGAAGCCTTGGCTTTTGACCCCCCTCCCTGGGTCAAGCCCTTTGTACACCCTAAG
CCTCCGCCTCCTCTTCCTCCATCCGCCCCGTCTCTCCCCCTTGAACCTCCTCGTTCGACCCCGCCTCGAT
CCTCCCTTTATCCAGCCCTCACTCCTTCTCTAGGCGCCGGCCGGATCCAGAATTCACTCGAGATACGTAA
AACAATTGAAGATCTAGTCGAGACAAGTTTGTACAAAAAAGTTGGCACCATGTCCTCCGCCAGGTTCGAC
TCCTCGGACCGCTCCGCCTGGTATATGGGGCCGGTGTCTCGCCAGGAGGCGCAGACCCGGCTCCAGGGCC
AGCGCCACGGTATGTTCCTCGTCCGCGATTCTTCCACCTGCCCTGGGGACTATGTGCTGTCGGTGTCCGA
GAACTCGCGGGTCTCCCACTACATCATCAACTCGCTGCCCAACCGCCGTTTTAAGATCGGGGACCAGGAA
TTTGACCATTTGCCGGCCCTGCTGGAGTTTTACAAGATCCACTACCTGGACACCACCACCCTCATCGAGC
CTGCGCCCAGGTATCCAAGCCCACCAATGGGATCTGTCTCAGCACCCAACCTGCCTACAGCAGAAGATAA
CCTGGAATATGTACGGACTCTGTATGATTTTCCTGGGAATGATGCCGAAGACCTGCCCTTTAAAAAGGGT
GAGATCCTAGTGATAATAGAGAAGCCTGAAGAACAGTTGTGGAGTGCCCGGAACAAGGATGGCCGGGTTG
GGATGATTCCTGTCCCTTATGTCGAAAAGCTTGTGAGATCCTCACCACACGGAAAGCATGGAAATAGGAA
TTCCAACAGTTATGGGATCCCAGAACCTGCTCATGCATTCGCTCAACCTCAGACCACAACTCCTCTACCT
GCAGTTTCCGGTTCTCCTGGGGCAGCAATCACCCCTTTGCCATCCACACAGAATGGACCTGTCTTTGCGA
AAGCAATCCAGAAAAGAGTACCCTGTGCTTATGACAAGACTGCCTTGGCATTAGAGGTTGGTGACATCGT
GAAAGTCACAAGGATGAATATAAATGGCCAGTGGGAAGGCGAAGTGAACGGGCGCAAAGGGCTTTTCCCC
TTTACGCACGTCAAAATCTTTGACCCTCAAAACCCAGATGAAAACGAGTGATTGCCAACTTTCTTGTACA
AACTTGTCTCGACCAATTCCGGTTATTTTCCACCATATTGCCGTCTTTTGGCAATGTGAGGGCCCGGAAA
CCTGGCCCTGTCTTCTTGACGAGCATTCCTAGGGGTCTTTCCCCTCTCGCCAAAGGAATGCAAGGTCTGT
TGAATGTCGTGAAGGAAGCAGTTCCTCTGGAAGCTTCTTGAAGACAAACAACGTCTGTAGCGACCCTTTG
CAGGCAGCGGAACCCCCCACCTGGCGACAGGTGCCTCTGCGGCCAAAAGCCACGTGTATAAGATACACCT
GCAAAGGCGGCACAACCCCAGTGCCACGTTGTGAGTTGGATAGTTGTGGAAAGAGTCAAATGGCTCTCCT
CAAGCGTATTCAACAAGGGGCTGAAGGATGCCCAGAAGGTACCCCATTGTATGGGATCTGATCTGGGGCC
TCGGTGCACATGCTTTACATGTGTTTAGTCGAGGTTAAAAAACGTCTAGGCCCCCCGAACCACGGGGACG
TGGTTTTCCTTTGAAAAACACGATGATAATACCATGAAAACATTTAACATTTCTCAACAGGATCTAGAAT
TAGTAGAAGTAGCGACAGAGAAGATTACAATGCTTTATGAGGATAATAAACATCATGTGGGAGCGGCAAT
TCGTACGAAAACAGGAGAAATCATTTCGGCAGTACATATTGAAGCGTATATAGGACGAGTAACTGTTTGT
GCAGAAGCCATTGCGATTGGTAGTGCAGTTTCGAATGGACAAAAGGATTTTGACACGATTGTAGCTGTTA
GACACCCTTATTCTGACGAAGTAGATAGAAGTATTCGAGTGGTAAGTCCTTGTGGTATGTGTAGGGAGTT
GATTTCAGACTATGCACCAGATTGTTTTGTGTTAATAGAAATGAATGGCAAGTTAGTCAAAACTACGATT
GAAGAACTCATTCCACTCAAATATACCCGAAATTAAAAGTTTTACCATACCAAGCTCATCGATAAAATAA
AAGATTTTATTTAGTCTCCAGAAAAAGGGGGGAATGAAAGACCCCACCTGTAGGTTTGGCAAGCTAGCTT
AAGTAACGCCATTTTGCAAGGCATGGAAAAATACATAACTGAGAATAGAGAAGTTCAGATCAAGGTCAGG
AACAGATGGAACAGCTGAATATGGGCCAAACAGGATATCTGTGGTAAGCAGTTCCTGCCCCGGCTCAGGG
CCAAGAACAGATGGAACAGCTGAATATGGGCCAAACAGGATATCTGTGGTAAGCAGTTCCTGCCCCGGCT
CAGGGCCAAGAACAGATGGTCCCCAGATGCGGTCCAGCCCTCAGCAGTTTCTAGAGAACCATCAGATGTT
TCCAGGGTGCCCCAAGGACCTGAAATGACCCTGTGCCTTATTTGAACTAACCAATCAGTTCGCTTCTCGC
TTCTGTTCGCGCGCTTCTGCTCCCCGAGCTCAATAAAAGAGCCCACAGCCCCTCACTCGGGGCGCCAGTC
CTCCGATTGACTGAGTCGCCCGGGTACCCGTGTATCCAATAAACCCTCTTGCAGTTGCATCCGACTTGTG
GTCTCGCTGTTCCTTGGGAGGGTCTCCTCTGAGTGATTGACTACCCGTCAGCGGGGGTCTTTCACATGCA
GCATGTATCAAAATTAATTTGGTTTTTTTTCTTAAGTATTTACATTAAATGGCCATAGTTG
